Addgene plasmid #176068: pLV-Hygro-EF1A-OB-Linker-eGFP
Purpose: EGFP fused to the C-terminus of an OB domain & a hygromycin resistance cassette
Depositing lab: Robert Sobol. Depositing organization: University of South Alabama, Mitchell Cancer Institute. Publication: Temporal dynamics of base excision/single-strand break repair protein complex assembly/disassembly are modulated by the PARP/NAD(+)/SIRT6 axis. Koczor CA, Saville KM, Andrews JF, Clark J, Fang Q, Li J, Al-Rahahleh RQ, Ibrahim M, McClellan S, Makarov MV, Migaud ME, Sobol RW. Cell Rep. 2021 Nov 2;37(5):109917. doi: 10.1016/j.celrep.2021.109917. PubMed 34731617.
Backbone
  Vector backbone: Lentivirus
  Total vector size (bp): 10037
  Vector type: Mammalian Expression, Lentiviral
  Selectable markers: Hygromycin
Growth in bacteria
  Bacterial resistance: Ampicillin, 100 μg/mL
  Growth temperature: 37°C
  Growth strain: NEB Stable
  Copy number: High Copy
Gene/Insert
  Gene/Insert name: OB (alt name: OB Domain)
  Species: H. sapiens (human)
  Insert size (bp): 330
  Promoter: EF1A
  Tag / fusion protein: EGFP (C terminal on insert)
  Cloning method: Restriction Enzyme; 5′ cloning site MIuI (not destroyed); 3′ cloning site XbaI (not destroyed)
  Sequencing primers: 5′ N/A
Terms and licenses: Academic/Nonprofit Terms; Industry Terms: Not Available to Industry
How to cite: pLV-Hygro-EF1A-OB-Linker-eGFP was a gift from Robert Sobol (Addgene plasmid # 176068 ; http://n2t.net/addgene:176068 ; RRID:Addgene_176068)
