[The description below was written by a language model from this plasmid's Addgene catalogue record and pLannotate feature annotations shown in this document.]
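Description:
pLV-Hygro-EF1A-OB-Linker-eGFP is a 10,037 bp third-generation-style, self-inactivating HIV-1 lentiviral transfer vector for stable expression of a fluorescent fusion protein in mammalian cells. It is propagated in E. coli through a high-copy ColE1/pUC origin with ampicillin selection (AmpR). The backbone also carries an f1 origin, an SV40 origin and poly(A) signal, and remnants of a lac/T7/T3 cloning region. The viral genome is transcribed from an RSV promoter fused to a truncated 5' LTR, so it does not depend on Tat. It includes the Ψ packaging signal with a gag fragment, the RRE for Rev-dependent nuclear export, the cPPT/CTS to aid nuclear import, and a ΔU3 3' LTR that disables LTR promoter activity after integration.

The payload is driven by the human EF1A promoter with its intron A. It consists of a 330 bp human OB-fold domain, annotated as a fragment of NABP2 (SSB1/OBFC2B), the single-stranded-DNA-sensing subunit of the SOSS complex, joined through a short linker to EGFP at its C-terminus. Gateway attB4, attB1 and attB2 sites flank the promoter and the coding region, indicating modular assembly, although the catalogue entry lists MluI and XbaI as the cloning sites. A WPRE downstream of the fusion enhances transcript expression. A separate mouse PGK promoter drives the hygromycin phosphotransferase gene (hph), which allows selection of transduced cells. The associated publication concerns the assembly and disassembly dynamics of base excision and single-strand break repair complexes, so the fusion is probably used as a live-cell fluorescent probe of DNA damage sites, though the record does not state this use explicitly.
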