Features (pLannotate 1.2.2; 33 found; start..end, strand, type, name):
      3..229     +  promoter       RSV promoter: Rous sarcoma virus enhancer/promoter
    230..410     +  LTR            5' LTR (truncated): truncated 5' long terminal repeat (LTR) from HIV-1
    457..582     +  misc_feature   HIV-1 Ψ: packaging signal of human immunodeficiency virus type 1
    566..929     +  CDS            HIV-1 gag (fragment): gag protein from human immunodeficiency virus 1; gag
   1075..1308    +  misc_feature   RRE: The Rev response element (RRE) of HIV-1 allows for Rev-dependent mRNA export from the nucleus to the cytoplasm.
   1685..1785    +  CDS            Rev (fragment): human immunodeficiency virus 1 (HIV-1) Rev protein; rev; enhances nuclear export of unspliced and incompletely spliced viral mRNAs
   1803..1920    +  misc_feature   cPPT/CTS: central polypurine tract and central termination sequence of HIV-1
   1938..1958    +  protein_bind   attB4: mutant version of attB; core recombination site for the Gateway® BP reaction BP Clonase™
   1978..2189    +  promoter       EF-1α core promoter: core promoter for human elongation factor EF-1α
   2190..2299    +  intron         EF-1α intron A (fragment): intron upstream of the start codon of human EF-1α
   2925..3128    +  intron         EF-1α intron A: truncated intron upstream of the start codon of human EF-1α
   3137..3161    +  protein_bind   attB1: mutant version of attB; recombination site for the Gateway® BP reaction BP Clonase™
   3180..3509    +  CDS            NABP2 (fragment): SOSB1_HUMAN - Also known as OBFC2B, SSB1. Experimental evidence at protein level: Swiss-Prot protein existence level 1. Component of the SOSS complex, a multiprotein complex that functions downstream of the MRN complex to promote DNA repair and G2/M checkpoint. In the SOSS complex, acts as a sensor of single-stranded DNA that binds to single-stranded DNA, in particular to polypyrimidines. The SOSS complex associates with DNA lesions and influences diverse endpoints in the cellular DNA damage response including cell-cycle checkpoint activation, recombinational repair and maintenance of genomic
   3558..4277    +  CDS            EGFP: the original enhanced GFP (Yang et al., 1996) mammalian codon-optimized
   4284..4308    -  protein_bind   attB2: mutant version of attB; recombination site for the Gateway® BP reaction BP Clonase™
   4326..4914    +  misc_feature   WPRE: woodchuck hepatitis virus posttranscriptional regulatory element
   4945..5444    +  promoter       PGK promoter: mouse phosphoglycerate kinase 1 promoter
   5461..6483    +  CDS            hph: KHYB_ECOLX - Experimental evidence at protein level: Swiss-Prot protein existence level 1. The aminoglycoside phosphotransferases achieve inactivation of their antibiotic substrates by phosphorylation. Only phosphorylates hygromycin and closely related compounds such as demethyl analogs and destomycin. From Escherichia coli.
   6479..6556    +  CDS            nef (fragment): NEF_HV1Z2 - Experimental evidence at protein level: Swiss-Prot protein existence level 1. Extracellular Nef protein targets CD4(+) T-lymphocytes for apoptosis by interacting with CXCR4 surface receptors. From Human immunodeficiency virus type 1 group M subtype D (isolate Z2/CDC-Z34) (HIV-1).
   6558..6791    +  LTR            3' LTR (ΔU3): self-inactivating 3' long terminal repeat (LTR) from HIV-1
   6863..6984    +  polyA_signal   SV40 poly(A) signal: SV40 polyadenylation signal
   7024..7159    +  rep_origin     SV40 ori: SV40 origin of replication
   7180..7198    -  promoter       T7 promoter: promoter for bacteriophage T7 RNA polymerase
   7206..7361    +  CDS            lacZα (fragment): LacZα fragment of β-galactosidase; lacZ fragment
   7366..7794    +  rep_origin     f1 ori (sequence partly withheld): f1 bacteriophage origin of replication; arrow indicates direction of (+) strand synthesis
   7847..7951    +  promoter       AmpR promoter: bla
   7952..8812    +  CDS            AmpR: β-lactamase; bla; confers resistance to ampicillin, carbenicillin, and related antibiotics
   8983..9571    +  rep_origin     ori: high-copy-number ColE1/pMB1/pBR322/pUC origin of replication
   9754..9846    +  CDS            lacI (fragment): lac repressor; lacI; The lac repressor binds to the lac operator to inhibit transcription in E. coli. This inhibition can be relieved by adding lactose or isopropyl-β-D-thiogalactopyranoside (IPTG).
   9859..9880    +  protein_bind   CAP binding site: CAP binding activates transcription in the presence of cAMP. E. coli catabolite activator protein
   9895..9925    +  promoter       lac promoter: promoter for the E. coli lac operon
   9933..9949    +  protein_bind   lac operator: The lac repressor binds to the lac operator to inhibit transcription in E. coli. This inhibition can be relieved by adding lactose or isopropyl-β-D-thiogalactopyranoside (IPTG). lac repressor encoded by lacI
   9994..10012   +  promoter       T3 promoter: promoter for bacteriophage T3 RNA polymerase
>Addgene plasmid #176068 | pLV-Hygro-EF1A-OB-Linker-eGFP | addgene full sequence | sequence record 352766 | Addgene NGS Result
AATGTAGTCTTATGCAATACTCTTGTAGTCTTGCAACATGGTAACGATGAGTTAGCAACATGCCTTACAA
GGAGAGAAAAAGCACCGTGCATGCCGATTGGTGGAAGTAAGGTGGTACGATCGTGCCTTATTAGGAAGGC
AACAGACGGGTCTGACATGGATTGGACGAACCACTGAATTGCCGCATTGCAGAGATATTGTATTTAAGTG
CCTAGCTCGATACATAAACGGGTCTCTCTGGTTAGACCAGATCTGAGCCTGGGAGCTCTCTGGCTAACTA
GGGAACCCACTGCTTAAGCCTCAATAAAGCTTGCCTTGAGTGCTTCAAGTAGTGTGTGCCCGTCTGTTGT
GTGACTCTGGTAACTAGAGATCCCTCAGACCCTTTTAGTCAGTGTGGAAAATCTCTAGCAGTGGCGCCCG
AACAGGGACTTGAAAGCGAAAGGGAAACCAGAGGAGCTCTCTCGACGCAGGACTCGGCTTGCTGAAGCGC
GCACGGCAAGAGGCGAGGGGCGGCGACTGGTGAGTACGCCAAAAATTTTGACTAGCGGAGGCTAGAAGGA
GAGAGATGGGTGCGAGAGCGTCAGTATTAAGCGGGGGAGAATTAGATCGCGATGGGAAAAAATTCGGTTA
AGGCCAGGGGGAAAGAAAAAATATAAATTAAAACATATAGTATGGGCAAGCAGGGAGCTAGAACGATTCG
CAGTTAATCCTGGCCTGTTAGAAACATCAGAAGGCTGTAGACAAATACTGGGACAGCTACAACCATCCCT
TCAGACAGGATCAGAAGAACTTAGATCATTATATAATACAGTAGCAACCCTCTATTGTGTGCATCAAAGG
ATAGAGATAAAAGACACCAAGGAAGCTTTAGACAAGATAGAGGAAGAGCAAAACAAAAGTAAGACCACCG
CACAGCAAGCGGCCGCTGATCTTCAGACCTGGAGGAGGAGATATGAGGGACAATTGGAGAAGTGAATTAT
ATAAATATAAAGTAGTAAAAATTGAACCATTAGGAGTAGCACCCACCAAGGCAAAGAGAAGAGTGGTGCA
GAGAGAAAAAAGAGCAGTGGGAATAGGAGCTTTGTTCCTTGGGTTCTTGGGAGCAGCAGGAAGCACTATG
GGCGCAGCGTCAATGACGCTGACGGTACAGGCCAGACAATTATTGTCTGGTATAGTGCAGCAGCAGAACA
ATTTGCTGAGGGCTATTGAGGCGCAACAGCATCTGTTGCAACTCACAGTCTGGGGCATCAAGCAGCTCCA
GGCAAGAATCCTGGCTGTGGAAAGATACCTAAAGGATCAACAGCTCCTGGGGATTTGGGGTTGCTCTGGA
AAACTCATTTGCACCACTGCTGTGCCTTGGAATGCTAGTTGGAGTAATAAATCTCTGGAACAGATTTGGA
ATCACACGACCTGGATGGAGTGGGACAGAGAAATTAACAATTACACAAGCTTAATACACTCCTTAATTGA
AGAATCGCAAAACCAGCAAGAAAAGAATGAACAAGAATTATTGGAATTAGATAAATGGGCAAGTTTGTGG
AATTGGTTTAACATAACAAATTGGCTGTGGTATATAAAATTATTCATAATGATAGTAGGAGGCTTGGTAG
GTTTAAGAATAGTTTTTGCTGTACTTTCTATAGTGAATAGAGTTAGGCAGGGATATTCACCATTATCGTT
TCAGACCCACCTCCCAACCCCGAGGGGACCCGACAGGCCCGAAGGAATAGAAGAAGAAGGTGGAGAGAGA
GACAGAGACAGATCCATTCGATTAGTGAACGGATCTCGACGGTATCGCTAGCTTTTAAAAGAAAAGGGGG
GATTGGGGGGTACAGTGCAGGGGAAAGAATAGTAGACATAATAGCAACAGACATACAAACTAAAGAATTA
CAAAAACAAATTACAAAAATTCAAAATTTTACTAGTGATTATCGGATCAACTTTGTATAGAAAAGTTGGG
CTCCGGTGCCCGTCAGTGGGCAGAGCGCACATCGCCCACAGTCCCCGAGAAGTTGGGGGGAGGGGTCGGC
AATTGAACCGGTGCCTAGAGAAGGTGGCGCGGGGTAAACTGGGAAAGTGATGTCGTGTACTGGCTCCGCC
TTTTTCCCGAGGGTGGGGGAGAACCGTATATAAGTGCAGTAGTCGCCGTGAACGTTCTTTTTCGCAACGG
GTTTGCCGCCAGAACACAGGTAAGTGCCGTGTGTGGTTCCCGCGGGCCTGGCCTCTTTACGGGTTATGGC
CCTTGCGTGCCTTGAATTACTTCCACCTGGCTGCAGTACGTGATTCTTGATCCCGAGCTTCGGGTTGGAA
GTGGGTGGGAGAGTTCGAGGCCTTGCGCTTAAGGAGCCCCTTCGCCTCGTGCTTGAGTTGAGGCCTGGCC
TGGGCGCTGGGGCCGCCGCGTGCGAATCTGGTGGCACCTTCGCGCCTGTCTCGCTGCTTTCGATAAGTCT
CTAGCCATTTAAAATTTTTGATGACCTGCTGCGACGCTTTTTTTCTGGCAAGATAGTCTTGTAAATGCGG
GCCAAGATCTGCACACTGGTATTTCGGTTTTTGGGGCCGCGGGCGGCGACGGGGCCCGTGCGTCCCAGCG
CACATGTTCGGCGAGGCGGGGCCTGCGAGCGCGGCCACCGAGAATCGGACGGGGGTAGTCTCAAGCTGGC
CGGCCTGCTCTGGTGCCTGGTCTCGCGCCGCCGTGTATCGCCCCGCCCTGGGCGGCAAGGCTGGCCCGGT
CGGCACCAGTTGCGTGAGCGGAAAGATGGCCGCTTCCCGGCCCTGCTGCAGGGAGCTCAAAATGGAGGAC
GCGGCGCTCGGGAGAGCGGGCGGGTGAGTCACCCACACAAAGGAAAAGGGCCTTTCCGTCCTCAGCCGTC
GCTTCATGTGACTCCACGGAGTACCGGGCGCCGTCCAGGCACCTCGATTAGTTCTCGAGCTTTTGGAGTA
CGTCGTCTTTAGGTTGGGGGGAGGGGTTTTATGCGATGGAGTTTCCCCACACTGAGTGGGTGGAGACTGA
AGTTAGGCCAGCTTGGCACTTGATGTAATTCTCCTTGGAATTTGCCCTTTTTGAGTTTGGATCTTGGTTC
ATTCTCAAGCCTCAGACAGTGGTTCAAAGTTTTTTTCTTCCATTTCAGGTGTCGTGACAAGTTTGTACAA
AAAAGCAGGCTGCCACCACGCGTGCCACCATGACGACGGAGACCTTTGTGAAGGATATCAAGCCTGGGCT
CAAGAATCTGAACCTTATCTTCATTGTGCTGGAGACAGGCCGAGTGACCAAGACAAAGGACGGGCATGAG
GTTCGGACCTGCAAAGTGGCGGACAAAACAGGCAGCATCAATATCTCTGTCTGGGACGATGTTGGCAATC
TGATCCAGCCTGGGGACATTATCCGGCTCACCAAAGGGTACGCTTCAGTTTTCAAAGGTTGTCTGACACT
ATATACTGGCCGTGGGGGTGATCTGCAGAAGATTGGAGAATTCTGTATGGTTTATTCTGAGGTTCCTAAC
TTCAGTGAGTCTGGTGGCGGAGGCTCGGGCGGAGGTGGATCCGGTGGCGGCGGATCAATGGTGAGCAAGG
GCGAGGAGCTGTTCACCGGGGTGGTGCCCATCCTGGTCGAGCTGGACGGCGACGTAAACGGCCACAAGTT
CAGCGTGTCCGGCGAGGGCGAGGGCGATGCCACCTACGGCAAGCTGACCCTGAAGTTCATCTGCACCACC
GGCAAGCTGCCCGTGCCCTGGCCCACCCTCGTGACCACCCTGACCTACGGCGTGCAGTGCTTCAGCCGCT
ACCCCGACCACATGAAGCAGCACGACTTCTTCAAGTCCGCCATGCCCGAAGGCTACGTCCAGGAGCGCAC
CATCTTCTTCAAGGACGACGGCAACTACAAGACCCGCGCCGAGGTGAAGTTCGAGGGCGACACCCTGGTG
AACCGCATCGAGCTGAAGGGCATCGACTTCAAGGAGGACGGCAACATCCTGGGGCACAAGCTGGAGTACA
ACTACAACAGCCACAACGTCTATATCATGGCCGACAAGCAGAAGAACGGCATCAAGGTGAACTTCAAGAT
CCGCCACAACATCGAGGACGGCAGCGTGCAGCTCGCCGACCACTACCAGCAGAACACCCCCATCGGCGAC
GGCCCCGTGCTGCTGCCCGACAACCACTACCTGAGCACCCAGTCCGCCCTGAGCAAAGACCCCAACGAGA
AGCGCGATCACATGGTCCTGCTGGAGTTCGTGACCGCCGCCGGGATCACTCTCGGCATGGACGAGCTGTA
CAAGTAATCTAGAACCCAGCTTTCTTGTACAAAGTGGTGATAATCGAATTCCGATAATCAACCTCTGGAT
TACAAAATTTGTGAAAGATTGACTGGTATTCTTAACTATGTTGCTCCTTTTACGCTATGTGGATACGCTG
CTTTAATGCCTTTGTATCATGCTATTGCTTCCCGTATGGCTTTCATTTTCTCCTCCTTGTATAAATCCTG
GTTGCTGTCTCTTTATGAGGAGTTGTGGCCCGTTGTCAGGCAACGTGGCGTGGTGTGCACTGTGTTTGCT
GACGCAACCCCCACTGGTTGGGGCATTGCCACCACCTGTCAGCTCCTTTCCGGGACTTTCGCTTTCCCCC
TCCCTATTGCCACGGCGGAACTCATCGCCGCCTGCCTTGCCCGCTGCTGGACAGGGGCTCGGCTGTTGGG
CACTGACAATTCCGTGGTGTTGTCGGGGAAGCTGACGTCCTTTCCATGGCTGCTCGCCTGTGTTGCCACC
TGGATTCTGCGCGGGACGTCCTTCTGCTACGTCCCTTCGGCCCTCAATCCAGCGGACCTTCCTTCCCGCG
GCCTGCTGCCGGCTCTGCGGCCTCTTCCGCGTCTTCGCCTTCGCCCTCAGACGAGTCGGATCTCCCTTTG
GGCCGCCTCCCCGCATCGGGAATTCCCGCGGTTCGAATTCTACCGGGTAGGGGAGGCGCTTTTCCCAAGG
CAGTCTGGAGCATGCGCTTTAGCAGCCCCGCTGGGCACTTGGCGCTACACAAGTGGCCTCTGGCCTCGCA
CACATTCCACATCCACCGGTAGGCGCCAACCGGCTCCGTTCTTTGGTGGCCCCTTCGCGCCACCTTCTAC
TCCTCCCCTAGTCAGGAAGTTCCCCCCCGCCCCGCAGCTCGCGTCGTGCAGGACGTGACAAATGGAAGTA
GCACGTCTCACTAGTCTCGTGCAGATGGACAGCACCGCTGAGCAATGGAAGCGGGTAGGCCTTTGGGGCA
GCGGCCAATAGCAGCTTTGCTCCTTCGCTTTCTGGGCTCAGAGGCTGGGAAGGGGTGGGTCCGGGGGCGG
GCTCAGGGGCGGGCTCAGGGGCGGGGCGGGCGCCCGAAGGTCCTCCGGAGGCCCGGCATTCTGCACGCTT
CAAAAGCGCACGTCTGCCGCGCTGTTCTCCTCTTCCTCATCTCCGGGCCTTTCGACCTCACGTGGCCACC
ATGAAAAAGCCTGAACTCACCGCGACGTCTGTCGAGAAGTTTCTGATCGAAAAGTTCGACAGCGTCTCCG
ACCTGATGCAGCTCTCGGAGGGCGAAGAATCTCGTGCTTTCAGCTTCGATGTAGGAGGGCGTGGATATGT
CCTGCGGGTAAATAGCTGCGCCGATGGTTTCTACAAAGATCGTTATGTTTATCGGCACTTTGCATCGGCC
GCGCTCCCGATTCCGGAAGTGCTTGACATTGGGGAATTTAGCGAGAGCCTGACCTATTGCATCTCCCGCC
GTGCACAGGGTGTCACGTTGCAAGACCTGCCTGAAACCGAACTGCCCGCTGTTCTGCAGCCGGTCGCGGA
GGCCATGGATGCGATCGCTGCGGCCGATCTTAGCCAGACGAGCGGGTTCGGCCCATTCGGACCGCAAGGA
ATCGGTCAATACACTACATGGCGTGATTTCATATGCGCGATTGCTGATCCCCATGTGTATCACTGGCAAA
CTGTGATGGACGACACCGTCAGTGCGTCCGTCGCGCAGGCTCTCGATGAGCTGATGCTTTGGGCCGAGGA
CTGCCCCGAAGTCCGGCACCTCGTGCACGCGGATTTCGGCTCCAACAATGTCCTGACGGACAATGGCCGC
ATAACAGCGGTCATTGACTGGAGCGAGGCGATGTTCGGGGATTCCCAATACGAGGTCGCCAACATCTTCT
TCTGGAGGCCGTGGTTGGCTTGTATGGAGCAGCAGACGCGCTACTTCGAGCGGAGGCATCCGGAGCTTGC
AGGATCGCCGCGGCTCCGGGCGTATATGCTCCGCATTGGTCTTGACCAACTCTATCAGAGCTTGGTTGAC
GGCAATTTCGATGATGCAGCTTGGGCGCAGGGTCGATGCGACGCAATCGTCCGATCCGGAGCCGGGACTG
TCGGGCGTACACAAATCGCCCGCAGAAGCGCGGCCGTCTGGACCGATGGCTGTGTAGAAGTACTCGCCGA
TAGTGGAAACCGACGCCCCAGCACTCGTCCGAGGGCAAAGGAATAGGGTACCTTTAAGACCAATGACTTA
CAAGGCAGCTGTAGATCTTAGCCACTTTTTAAAAGAAAAGGGGGGACTGGAAGGGCTAATTCACTCCCAA
CGAAGACAAGATCTGCTTTTTGCTTGTACTGGGTCTCTCTGGTTAGACCAGATCTGAGCCTGGGAGCTCT
CTGGCTAACTAGGGAACCCACTGCTTAAGCCTCAATAAAGCTTGCCTTGAGTGCTTCAAGTAGTGTGTGC
CCGTCTGTTGTGTGACTCTGGTAACTAGAGATCCCTCAGACCCTTTTAGTCAGTGTGGAAAATCTCTAGC
AGTAGTAGTTCATGTCATCTTATTATTCAGTATTTATAACTTGCAAAGAAATGAATATCAGAGAGTGAGA
GGAACTTGTTTATTGCAGCTTATAATGGTTACAAATAAAGCAATAGCATCACAAATTTCACAAATAAAGC
ATTTTTTTCACTGCATTCTAGTTGTGGTTTGTCCAAACTCATCAATGTATCTTATCATGTCTGGCTCTAG
CTATCCCGCCCCTAACTCCGCCCATCCCGCCCCTAACTCCGCCCAGTTCCGCCCATTCTCCGCCCCATGG
CTGACTAATTTTTTTTATTTATGCAGAGGCCGAGGCCGCCTCGGCCTCTGAGCTATTCCAGAAGTAGTGA
GGAGGCTTTTTTGGAGGCCTAGGGACGTACCCAATTCGCCCTATAGTGAGTCGTATTACGCGCGCTCACT
GGCCGTCGTTTTACAACGTCGTGACTGGGAAAACCCTGGCGTTACCCAACTTAATCGCCTTGCAGCACAT
CCCCCTTTCGCCAGCTGGCGTAATAGCGAAGAGGCCCGCACCGATCGCCCTTCCCAACAGTTGCGCAGCC
TGAATGGCGAATGGG
[124 nt withheld, positions 7366-7489]
C
[91 nt withheld, positions 7491-7581]
A
[49 nt withheld, positions 7583-7631]
CCTTTGACGTTGGAGTCCACGTTCTTT
[37 nt withheld, positions 7659-7695]
ACCCTATCTCGGTCTATTCTTTTGATTTATAAGGGATTTTGCCGATTTCGGCCTATTGGTTAAAAAATGA
GCTGATTTAACAAAAATTTAACGCGAATTTTAACAAAATATTAACGCTTACAATTTAGGTGGCACTTTTC
GGGGAAATGTGCGCGGAACCCCTATTTGTTTATTTTTCTAAATACATTCAAATATGTATCCGCTCATGAG
ACAATAACCCTGATAAATGCTTCAATAATATTGAAAAAGGAAGAGTATGAGTATTCAACATTTCCGTGTC
GCCCTTATTCCCTTTTTTGCGGCATTTTGCCTTCCTGTTTTTGCTCACCCAGAAACGCTGGTGAAAGTAA
AAGATGCTGAAGATCAGTTGGGTGCACGAGTGGGTTACATCGAACTGGATCTCAACAGCGGTAAGATCCT
TGAGAGTTTTCGCCCCGAAGAACGTTTTCCAATGATGAGCACTTTTAAAGTTCTGCTATGTGGCGCGGTA
TTATCCCGTATTGACGCCGGGCAAGAGCAACTCGGTCGCCGCATACACTATTCTCAGAATGACTTGGTTG
AGTACTCACCAGTCACAGAAAAGCATCTTACGGATGGCATGACAGTAAGAGAATTATGCAGTGCTGCCAT
AACCATGAGTGATAACACTGCGGCCAACTTACTTCTGACAACGATCGGAGGACCGAAGGAGCTAACCGCT
TTTTTGCACAACATGGGGGATCATGTAACTCGCCTTGATCGTTGGGAACCGGAGCTGAATGAAGCCATAC
CAAACGACGAGCGTGACACCACGATGCCTGTAGCAATGGCAACAACGTTGCGCAAACTATTAACTGGCGA
ACTACTTACTCTAGCTTCCCGGCAACAATTAATAGACTGGATGGAGGCGGATAAAGTTGCAGGACCACTT
CTGCGCTCGGCCCTTCCGGCTGGCTGGTTTATTGCTGATAAATCTGGAGCCGGTGAGCGTGGGTCTCGCG
GTATCATTGCAGCACTGGGGCCAGATGGTAAGCCCTCCCGTATCGTAGTTATCTACACGACGGGGAGTCA
GGCAACTATGGATGAACGAAATAGACAGATCGCTGAGATAGGTGCCTCACTGATTAAGCATTGGTAACTG
TCAGACCAAGTTTACTCATATATACTTTAGATTGATTTAAAACTTCATTTTTAATTTAAAAGGATCTAGG
TGAAGATCCTTTTTGATAATCTCATGACCAAAATCCCTTAACGTGAGTTTTCGTTCCACTGAGCGTCAGA
CCCCGTAGAAAAGATCAAAGGATCTTCTTGAGATCCTTTTTTTCTGCGCGTAATCTGCTGCTTGCAAACA
AAAAAACCACCGCTACCAGCGGTGGTTTGTTTGCCGGATCAAGAGCTACCAACTCTTTTTCCGAAGGTAA
CTGGCTTCAGCAGAGCGCAGATACCAAATACTGTTCTTCTAGTGTAGCCGTAGTTAGGCCACCACTTCAA
GAACTCTGTAGCACCGCCTACATACCTCGCTCTGCTAATCCTGTTACCAGTGGCTGCTGCCAGTGGCGAT
AAGTCGTGTCTTACCGGGTTGGACTCAAGACGATAGTTACCGGATAAGGCGCAGCGGTCGGGCTGAACGG
GGGGTTCGTGCACACAGCCCAGCTTGGAGCGAACGACCTACACCGAACTGAGATACCTACAGCGTGAGCT
ATGAGAAAGCGCCACGCTTCCCGAAGAGAGAAAGGCGGACAGGTATCCGGTAAGCGGCAGGGTCGGAACA
GGAGAGCGCACGAGGGAGCTTCCAGGGGGAAACGCCTGGTATCTTTATAGTCCTGTCGGGTTTCGCCACC
TCTGACTTGAGCGTCGATTTTTGTGATGCTCGTCAGGGGGGCGGAGCCTATGGAAAAACGCCAGCAACGC
GGCCTTTTTACGGTTCCTGGCCTTTTGCTGGCCTTTTGCTCACATGTTCTTTCCTGCGTTATCCCCTGAT
TCTGTGGATAACCGTATTACCGCCTTTGAGTGAGCTGATACCGCTCGCCGCAGCCGAACGACCGAGCGCA
GCGAGTCAGTGAGCGAGGAAGCGGAAGAGCGCCCAATACGCAAACCGCCTCTCCCCGCGCGTTGGCCGAT
TCATTAATGCAGCTGGCACGACAGGTTTCCCGACTGGAAAGCGGGCAGTGAGCGCAACGCAATTAATGTG
AGTTAGCTCACTCATTAGGCACCCCAGGCTTTACACTTTATGCTTCCGGCTCGTATGTTGTGTGGAATTG
TGAGCGGATAACAATTTCACACAGGAAACAGCTATGACCATGATTACGCCAAGCGCGCAATTAACCCTCA
CTAAAGGGAACAAAAGCTGGAGCTGCAAGCTT
